>Addgene plasmid #159908 | pAAV-CMV-FLEX-SaCas9-U6-sgHtr2a | addgene full sequence | sequence record 317314 | Addgene NGS Result
GACATTGATTATTGACTAGTTATTAATAGTAATCAATTACGGGGTCATTAGTTCATAGCCCATATATGGA
GTTCCGCGTTACATAACTTACGGTAAATGGCCCGCCTGGCTGACCGCCCAACGACCCCCGCCCATTGACG
TCAATAATGACGTATGTTCCCATAGTAACGCCAATAGGGACTTTCCATTGACGTCAATGGGTGGAGTATT
TACGGTAAACTGCCCACTTGGCAGTACATCAAGTGTATCATATGCCAAGTACGCCCCCTATTGACGTCAA
TGACGGTAAATGGCCCGCCTGGCATTATGCCCAGTACATGACCTTATGGGACTTTCCTACTTGGCAGTAC
ATCTACGTATTAGTCATCGCTATTACCATGGTGATGCGGTTTTGGCAGTACATCAATGGGCGTGGATAGC
GGTTTGACTCACGGGGATTTCCAAGTCTCCACCCCATTGACGTCAATGGGAGTTTGTTTTGGCACCAAAA
TCAACGGGACTTTCCAAAATGTCGTAACAACTCCGCCCCATTGACGCAAATGGGCGGTAGGCGTGTACGG
TGGGAGGTCTATATAAGCAGAGCTCTCTGGCTAACTACCGGTGCTAGCGTCGACTCCGGAATAACTTCGT
ATAGGATACTTTATACGAAGTTATGCAGAATGGTAGCTGGATTGTAGCTGCTATTAGCAATATGAAACCT
CTTAATAACTTCGTATAGCATACATTATACGAAGTTATGGCGCGCCTTAAGCGTAATCTGGAACATCGTA
TGGGTAAGCGTAATCTGGAACATCGTATGGGTAAGCGTAATCTGGAACATCGTATGGGTAGGATCCCTTT
TTCTTTTTTGCCTGGCCGGCCTTTTTCGTGGCCGCCGGCCTTTTGCCCTTTTTGATGATCTGAGGGTGCT
TCTTAGATTTCACTTCATACAGGTTGCCCAGAATGTCTGTGCTGTACTTCTTAATGCTCTGGGTCTTGGA
GGCGATTGTCTTAATGATCCTGGGGGGCCTCTTGTCGTTCATGTTTTCCAGGTACTCGCGGTAGGTGATG
TCGATCATGTTCACTTCGATCCGGTTCAGCAGGTCGTTGTTCACGCCGATCACTCTATACAGCTCGCCGT
TGATCTTGATCAGATCGTTGTTGTAGAAGGAGGCGATAAACTCGGCCTGGTTGCTGATCTTCTTCAGCTT
CTTAGCTTCCTCATAGCACTTGCTATTCACTTCGTAGTAGTTTTCTTTTTTGATCACATCCAGATTCTTC
ACGGTCACGAACTTGTACACGCCATTGTCCAGGTACACGTCGAATCTGTAGGGCTTCAGGGACAGCTTCA
CGACCTTGTTTCTGCTGTTGGGGTAGTCGTCGGTGATGTCCAGATGGGCGTTCAGTTTGTTGCCGTAATA
CTTAATCTTCTTGATCACGGGGCCGTTGTCCTTTTTGGAGTACTTGGTCAGGTAGTTCCCGGTTTCCTCG
TAGTACTTGTACAGGGGATTCTTCTCGTCGCCGTACTGTTCCATAATCAGCTTCAGTTTCTGGTAGGTCT
GGGGGTCGTGGTGGTACATCAGCAGCTTTTCGGGGCTCTTGTTGATCAGCTTTTTCAGCTTGTCATTGTC
CTTGTCGTACAGGCCGTTCAGATTGTTCACGATCAGGGTGTTGCCCTTGTCGTCCTTCCGGGTGGAGTAC
AGGGTGTCGTTAATCAGCTCTCTATTAGGCTTCTTGTCCACCCGGTGGCTGTACTTGTAGTCCTTGAAGT
CCTTAATGTGCTTGATCTGGTGGGGGGTGATGAAGATCTCTTTGTACTCCTGCTCGGTTTCGATCTCGGG
CATGCTCTCGGCCTGCTTTTCCTCGAACATCTGGTTTTCCATCACTTTTTTGGCCTTGTCCAGTTTCTTC
CACTCTTTGAAGATGAAATCGGCGTTGGCAATGATCAGGGCGTCCTCGGCGTGGTGCTTGTACCCCTTGT
TCCGCTCTTTCTTAAACTTCCACTTCCGCCGCAGAAAGCTGGTGAAGCCGCCATTGATGGACTTCACTTT
CACGTCCAGGTTGTTCACTCTGAAGTAGCTCCGCAGCAGGTTCATCAGGCCTCTGGTGGCGTATCTGGTA
TCCACCAGGTTCCGGTTGATGAAGTCTTTCTGCACGGAGAACCTGTTGATGTCCCGTTCTTCCAGCAGAT
ACTCTTTCTTGGTCTTGCTGATTCTGCCCTTGCCCTTGGCCAGATTCAGGATGTGCTTCTTGAAGGTTTC
GTAGCTGATCTTGCTGTCGCTGCTGCTCAGGTACTGGAATGGGGTCCGGTTGCCCTTCTTGCTGTTTTCT
TCCTGCTTCACGAGCACCTTGTTGTTGAAGCTGTTGTCGAAGGACACGCTTCTGGGGATGATGTGGTCCA
CCTCATAGTTGAAGGGGTTGTTCAGCAGATCTTCCAGAGGGATGGCTTCCAGGCTGTACAGGCACTTGCC
TTCCTGCATGTCGTGCAGCTTGATCTTCTCGATCAGGTACTTGGCGTTCTCTTTGCCGGTGGTCCGGATG
ATTTCCTCGATCCGCTCGTTGGTCTGCCGGTTCCGCTTCTGCATCTCGTTGATCATTTTCTGGGCGTCCT
TGGAGTTCTTCTCGCGGGCCAGCTCGATAATGATGTCGTTGGGCAGGCCGTACTTCTTGATGATGGCGTT
GATCACTTTGATGCTCTGGATGAAGCTTCTCTTCACGACGGGGCTCAGGATGAAGTCGTCCACCAGGGTG
GTGGGGATCTCTTTCTGCTGGGACAGGTCCACCTTCTTGGGCACCAGCTTCAGCCGGTTGAAGATAGCGA
TCTGGTTGTCGTTGGTGTGCCACAGCTCGTCCAGGATCAGGTTGATGGCCTTCAGGCTCAGGTTGTGGGT
GCCGGTATAGCCCTTCAGATTAGAGATCTGCTCGATCTCTTCCTGGGTCAGCTCGGAGTTCAGATTGGTC
AGTTCTTCCTGGATGTCCTCGCTGCTCTGGTAGATGGTCAGGATCTTGGCAATCTGATCCAGCAGCTCGG
CGTTCTCAATAATCTCTTTCCGGGCGGTAATGTCCTTGATGTCGTGGTACACCTTCAGGTTGGTGAACTC
GGGCTTGCCGGTGCTGGTCACTCTGTAGCCCTTAATATCCTCTTCGTTCACGAGGATTTCTTTGGCGATC
TGCTTCAGGGTGGGCTTCTTCTTCTGCTTGAACACGTTCTCGATGATCTGGAACTTCTCGTAATATTCCA
GCTTCTCGTTCTCGTCCCTGGTGATCACGAGATTGTTCAGGTCGTTCAGGGCGTTGTACAGGTCGGCGTT
GTAGGCGTACTTCACGCTCCGCAGTTCCTCGGGGAAGTAGGTGCAGTGGCCCATCAGCATCTCGTACCAT
TCTTTGATGTCCTTCCAGCCGAAGGGGCTGCCCTCGCCAGGTCCCTCATAGTAGGTCCGCCGGGTTTCCA
GCAGGTCGATGTAGGTGTCGATGAAGCTCTGGTCCAGCTGGTGGTAGGCCTTCTGCACCTTCAGCAGCTG
TTTGGCTTCTTTCACGTAGTCGCTGGTCTTGAATCTGTTGATGCTGCCCCGCACTTCGCCGTCTTTCTTC
AGCCGTTCCAGCTGCAGTTCGGCCACGTATTTCTCTTCCAGGGCCTTGCTGTTCCGGCTGATCTGCTCTT
TGGTGGACAGCTCGTTGCCGGTGTCCTCTTCCACCTCGTTCACGTTGTGCACGCCTCTTCTCTTGGCCAG
GTGCAGCAGGGCGGCAGAGAACTCTTCCTCGCTCAGCTTCTGGCTCAGGCCCTTCACTCTGGCCTCGTAG
GGGTTGATGCCGCTCAGCTCGCTGTGGTCGGTCAGCAGGTTGTAGTCGAACAGCAGCTTCTTCACTCTCT
GGATTCTATGCCGCCTCCGCCGCTTCAGCCTTCTGGCGCCTCTCTTGCTCCGCCTGCCCTCGTTGTTTTC
CACGTTGGCCTCTTTGAACAGCCGCACGCCGGCATCGATCACGTCCCGTGTCTCGTAGTCGATGATGCCG
TAGCCCACGCTGGTGATGCCGATGTCCAGGCCCAGGATGTAGTTCCGCTTGGCTGCTGGGACTCCGTGGA
TACCGACCTTCCGCTTCTTCTTTGGGGCCATGCGGCCGCTGCAGACCGGTGCTAGCATAACTTCGTATAA
AGTATCCTATACGAAGTTATTTGCCTTAACCCAGAAATTATCACTGTTATTCTTTAGAATGGTGCAAAGA
ATAACTTCGTATAATGTATGCTATACGAAGTTATGAATTCCTAGAGCTCGCTGATCAGCCTCGACTGTGC
CTTCTAGTTGCCAGCCATCTGTTGTTTGCCCCTCCCCCGTGCCTTCCTTGACCCTGGAAGGTGCCACTCC
CACTGTCCTTTCCTAATAAAATGAGGAAATTGCATCGCATTGTCTGAGTAGGTGTCATTCTATTCTGGGG
GGTGGGGTGGGGCAGGACAGCAAGGGGGAGGATTGGGAAGAGAATAGCAGGCATGCTGGGGAGGTACCGA
GGGCCTATTTCCCATGATTCCTTCATATTTGCATATACGATACAAGGCTGTTAGAGAGATAATTGGAATT
AATTTGACTGTAAACACAAAGATATTAGTACAAAATACGTGACGTAGAAAGTAATAATTTCTTGGGTAGT
TTGCAGTTTTAAAATTATGTTTTAAAATGGACTATCATATGCTTACCGTAACTTGAAAGTATTTCGATTT
CTTGGCTTTATATATCTTGTGGAAAGGACGAAACACCGAGTCGTCACCTAATTGCATTAGTTTTAGTACT
CTGGAAACAGAATCTACTAAAACAAGGCAAAATGCCGTGTTTATCTCGTCAACTTGTTGGCGAGATTTTT
GCGGCCGCAGGAACCCCTAGTGATGGAGTTGGCCACTCCCTCTCTGCGCGCTCGCTCGCTCACTGAGGCC
GGGCGACCAAAGGTCGCCCGACGCCCGGGCTTTGCCCGGGCGGCCTCAGTGAGCGAGCGAGCGCGCAGCT
GCCTGCAGGGGCGCCTGATGCGGTATTTTCTCCTTACGCATCTGTGCGGTATTTCACACCGCATA
[95 nt withheld, positions 5036-5130]
T
[46 nt withheld, positions 5132-5177]
C
[141 nt withheld, positions 5179-5319]
CCTTTGACGTTGGAGTCCACGTTCTTT
[37 nt withheld, positions 5347-5383]
ACTCTATCTCGGGCTATTCTTTTGATTTATAAGGGATTTTGCCGATTTCGGTCTATTGGTTAAAAAATGA
GCTGATTTAACAAAAATTTAACGCGAATTTTAACAAAATATTAACGTTTACAATTTTATGGTGCACTCTC
AGTACAATCTGCTCTGATGCCGCATAGTTAAGCCAGCCCCGACACCCGCCAACACCCGCTGACGCGCCCT
GACGGGCTTGTCTGCTCCCGGCATCCGCTTACAGACAAGCTGTGACCGTCTCCGGGAGCTGCATGTGTCA
GAGGTTTTCACCGTCATCACCGAAACGCGCGAGACGAAAGGGCCTCGTGATACGCCTATTTTTATAGGTT
AATGTCATGATAATAATGGTTTCTTAGACGTCAGGTGGCACTTTTCGGGGAAATGTGCGCGGAACCCCTA
TTTGTTTATTTTTCTAAATACATTCAAATATGTATCCGCTCATGAGACAATAACCCTGATAAATGCTTCA
ATAATATTGAAAAAGGAAGAGTATGAGTATTCAACATTTCCGTGTCGCCCTTATTCCCTTTTTTGCGGCA
TTTTGCCTTCCTGTTTTTGCTCACCCAGAAACGCTGGTGAAAGTAAAAGATGCTGAAGATCAGTTGGGTG
CACGAGTGGGTTACATCGAACTGGATCTCAACAGCGGTAAGATCCTTGAGAGTTTTCGCCCCGAAGAACG
TTTTCCAATGATGAGCACTTTTAAAGTTCTGCTATGTGGCGCGGTATTATCCCGTATTGACGCCGGGCAA
GAGCAACTCGGTCGCCGCATACACTATTCTCAGAATGACTTGGTTGAGTACTCACCAGTCACAGAAAAGC
ATCTTACGGATGGCATGACAGTAAGAGAATTATGCAGTGCTGCCATAACCATGAGTGATAACACTGCGGC
CAACTTACTTCTGACAACGATCGGAGGACCGAAGGAGCTAACCGCTTTTTTGCACAACATGGGGGATCAT
GTAACTCGCCTTGATCGTTGGGAACCGGAGCTGAATGAAGCCATACCAAACGACGAGCGTGACACCACGA
TGCCTGTAGCAATGGCAACAACGTTGCGCAAACTATTAACTGGCGAACTACTTACTCTAGCTTCCCGGCA
ACAATTAATAGACTGGATGGAGGCGGATAAAGTTGCAGGACCACTTCTGCGCTCGGCCCTTCCGGCTGGC
TGGTTTATTGCTGATAAATCTGGAGCCGGTGAGCGTGGAAGCCGCGGTATCATTGCAGCACTGGGGCCAG
ATGGTAAGCCCTCCCGTATCGTAGTTATCTACACGACGGGGAGTCAGGCAACTATGGATGAACGAAATAG
ACAGATCGCTGAGATAGGTGCCTCACTGATTAAGCATTGGTAACTGTCAGACCAAGTTTACTCATATATA
CTTTAGATTGATTTAAAACTTCATTTTTAATTTAAAAGGATCTAGGTGAAGATCCTTTTTGATAATCTCA
TGACCAAAATCCCTTAACGTGAGTTTTCGTTCCACTGAGCGTCAGACCCCGTAGAAAAGATCAAAGGATC
TTCTTGAGATCCTTTTTTTCTGCGCGTAATCTGCTGCTTGCAAACAAAAAAACCACCGCTACCAGCGGTG
GTTTGTTTGCCGGATCAAGAGCTACCAACTCTTTTTCCGAAGGTAACTGGCTTCAGCAGAGCGCAGATAC
CAAATACTGTTCTTCTAGTGTAGCCGTAGTTAGGCCACCACTTCAAGAACTCTGTAGCACCGCCTACATA
CCTCGCTCTGCTAATCCTGTTACCAGTGGCTGCTGCCAGTGGCGATAAGTCGTGTCTTACCGGGTTGGAC
TCAAGACGATAGTTACCGGATAAGGCGCAGCGGTCGGGCTGAACGGGGGGTTCGTGCACACAGCCCAGCT
TGGAGCGAACGACCTACACCGAACTGAGATACCTACAGCGTGAGCTATGAGAAAGCGCCACGCTTCCCGA
AGGGAGAAAGGCGGACAGGTATCCGGTAAGCGGCAGGGTCGGAACAGGAGAGCGCACGAGGGAGCTTCCA
GGGGGAAACGCCTGGTATCTTTATAGTCCTGTCGGGTTTCGCCACCTCTGACTTGAGCGTCGATTTTTGT
GATGCTCGTCAGGGGGGCGGAGCCTATGGAAAAACGCCAGCAACGCGGCCTTTTTACGGTTCCTGGCCTT
TTGCTGGCCTTTTGCTCACATGTCCTGCAGGCAGCTGCGCGCTCGCTCGCTCACTGAGGCCGCCCGGGCG
TCGGGCGACCTTTGGTCGCCCGGCCTCAGTGAGCGAGCGAGCGCGCAGAGAGGGAGTGGCCAACTCCATC
ACTAGGGGTTCCTGCGGCCTCTAGACTCGAGGCGTT
Features (pLannotate 1.2.2; 26 found; start..end, strand, type, name):
      1..380     +  enhancer       CMV enhancer: human cytomegalovirus immediate early enhancer
    381..584     +  promoter       CMV promoter: human cytomegalovirus (CMV) immediate early promoter
    621..654     +  protein_bind   lox2272: Cre-mediated recombination occurs in the 8-bp core sequence (GGATACTT). lox2272 sites are compatible with each other, but incompatible with loxP or loxN sites (Lee and Saito, 1988). Cre recombinase
    655..704     -  intron         β-globin intron (fragment): internally truncated intron from human β-globin
    705..738     +  protein_bind   loxP: Cre-mediated recombination occurs in the 8-bp core sequence (GCATACAT). Cre recombinase
    748..776     -  CDS            3xHA (fragment): three tandem HA epitope tags
    787..803     -  CDS            3xHA (fragment): three tandem HA epitope tags
    814..830     -  CDS            3xHA (fragment): three tandem HA epitope tags
    837..884     -  CDS            nucleoplasmin NLS: bipartite nuclear localization signal from nucleoplasmin
    885..4040    -  CDS            cas9: CAS9_STAAU - Experimental evidence at protein level: Swiss-Prot protein existence level 1. CRISPR (clustered regularly interspaced short palindromic repeat) is an adaptive immune system that provides protection against mobile genetic elements (viruses, transposable elements and conjugative plasmids). CRISPR clusters contain spacers, sequences complementary to antecedent mobile elements, and target invading nucleic acids. CRISPR clusters are transcribed and processed into CRISPR RNA (crRNA). In type II CRISPR systems correct processing of pre-crRNA requires a trans- encoded small RNA (tracrRNA)
   4117..4150    -  protein_bind   lox2272: Cre-mediated recombination occurs in the 8-bp core sequence (GGATACTT). lox2272 sites are compatible with each other, but incompatible with loxP or loxN sites (Lee and Saito, 1988). Cre recombinase
   4151..4200    -  intron         β-globin intron (fragment): internally truncated intron from human β-globin
   4201..4234    -  protein_bind   loxP: Cre-mediated recombination occurs in the 8-bp core sequence (GCATACAT). Cre recombinase
   4265..4376    +  polyA_signal   bGH poly(A) signal: bovine growth hormone polyadenylation signal
   4479..4719    +  promoter       U6 promoter: RNA polymerase III promoter for human U6 snRNA
   4750..4825    +  misc_RNA       Sa gRNA scaffold: guide RNA scaffold for the Staphylococcus aureus CRISPR/Cas9 system
   4839..4979    +  repeat_region  AAV2 ITR: inverted terminal repeat of adeno-associated virus serotype 2 inverted
   4984..5035    -  misc_feature   bom (fragment): basis of mobility region from pBR322
   5054..5509    +  rep_origin     f1 ori (sequence partly withheld): f1 bacteriophage origin of replication; arrow indicates direction of (+) strand synthesis
   5510..5559    -  misc_feature   bom (fragment): basis of mobility region from pBR322
   5661..5696    -  CDS            rop (fragment): Rop protein, which maintains plasmids at low copy number; rop
   5791..5895    +  promoter       AmpR promoter: bla
   5896..6756    +  CDS            AmpR: β-lactamase; bla; confers resistance to ampicillin, carbenicillin, and related antibiotics
   6927..7515    +  rep_origin     ori: high-copy-number ColE1/pMB1/pBR322/pUC origin of replication
   7588..7615    +  repeat_region  AAV2 ITR (fragment): inverted terminal repeat of adeno-associated virus serotype 2 inverted
   7644..7671    +  repeat_region  AAV2 ITR (fragment): inverted terminal repeat of adeno-associated virus serotype 2 inverted
