[The description below was written by a language model from this plasmid's Addgene catalogue record and pLannotate feature annotations shown in this document.]
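Description:
pAAV-CMV-FLEX-SaCas9-U6-sgHtr2a is an adeno-associated virus transfer plasmid that combines Cre-dependent expression of Staphylococcus aureus Cas9 with a constitutively expressed guide RNA against the mouse serotonin 2A receptor gene, Htr2a. It derives from the pAAV-FLEX-SaCas9-U6-sgRNA backbone, into which the Htr2a-specific spacer was inserted by restriction cloning (the sites used are not recorded). In bacteria it is maintained as a high-copy plasmid through a ColE1/pUC-type origin and selected with ampicillin via the β-lactamase gene. An f1 origin is also present. The payload lies between AAV2 inverted terminal repeats, which direct replication and packaging of the intervening DNA into AAV particles. One ITR is annotated in full and the other only as fragments in this sequencing result.

The CMV enhancer and promoter sit upstream of a FLEX (double-floxed inverted) cassette. The SaCas9 coding sequence, fused to a nucleoplasmin nuclear localization signal and a 3xHA epitope tag, lies in antisense orientation between oppositely oriented pairs of lox2272 and loxP sites, followed by a bovine growth hormone polyadenylation signal. Without Cre, no functional Cas9 transcript is made. Cre recombination inverts the cassette and then excises one site of each pair, locking it in the sense orientation, so the nuclease is produced only in Cre-expressing cells. Downstream, a human U6 RNA polymerase III promoter drives the Htr2a spacer joined to the Sa gRNA scaffold. The compact SaCas9 allows nuclease and guide to fit in a single AAV genome. The stated purpose is mutagenesis of Htr2a, and the design suits cell-type-specific disruption of the gene in Cre-expressing mouse cells after viral delivery.
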