Addgene plasmid #159908: pAAV-CMV-FLEX-SaCas9-U6-sgHtr2a
Purpose: Mutagenesis of Htr2a
Depositing lab: Larry Zweifel. Depositing organization: University of Washington.
Backbone
  Vector backbone: pAAV-FLEX-SaCas9-U6-sgRNA
  Backbone manufacturer: Larry Zweifel (Addgene plasmid # 124844)
  Vector type: Mouse Targeting, AAV, CRISPR
Growth in bacteria
  Bacterial resistance: Ampicillin, 100 μg/mL
  Growth temperature: 37°C
  Growth strain: NEB Stable
  Copy number: High Copy
Gene/Insert
  Gene/Insert name: Htr2a
  gRNA/shRNA sequence: GAGTCGTCACCTAATTGCATTA
  Species: M. musculus (mouse)
  Entrez Gene: Htr2a (a.k.a. 5-HT-2, 5-HT-2A, E030013E04, Htr-2, Htr2)
  Cloning method: Restriction Enzyme; 5′ cloning site Unknown (unknown if destroyed); 3′ cloning site Unknown (unknown if destroyed)
Terms and licenses: Academic/Nonprofit Terms; Industry Terms: Not Available to Industry
How to cite: pAAV-CMV-FLEX-SaCas9-U6-sgHtr2a was a gift from Larry Zweifel (Addgene plasmid # 159908 ; http://n2t.net/addgene:159908 ; RRID:Addgene_159908)
